Addgene plasmid #105196: Gucy1b2-IRES-nlsCre-IRES-taulacZ-FNF TV
Purpose: targeting vector to generate a Gucy1b2-IRES-nlsCre-IRES-taulacZ mouse strain.
Depositing lab: Peter Mombaerts. Depositing organization: Max Planck Research Unit for Neurogenetics. Publication: Danger perception and stress response through an olfactory sensor for the bacterial metabolite hydrogen sulfide. Koike K, Yoo SJ, Bleymehl K, Omura M, Zapiec B, Pyrski M, Blum T, Khan M, Bai Z, Leinders-Zufall T, Mombaerts P, Zufall F. Neuron. 2021 Aug 4;109(15):2469-2484.e7. doi: 10.1016/j.neuron.2021.05.032. Epub 2021 Jun 28. PubMed 34186026.
Backbone
  Vector backbone: pBluescript-II-KS+
  Backbone size w/o insert (bp): 3000
  Modifications to backbone: PmeI and SgrAI recognition sites were generated between SacI and SacII. SacI and SacII sites were killed.
  Vector type: Mouse Targeting
  Selectable markers: Neomycin (select with G418)
Growth in bacteria
  Bacterial resistance: Ampicillin, 100 μg/mL
  Growth temperature: 37°C
  Growth strain: NEB Stable
  Copy number: High Copy
Gene/Insert
  Gene/Insert name: Gucy1b2-IRES-nlsCre-IRES-taulacZ-FNF (alt name: Gucy1b2)
  Species: M. musculus (mouse)
  GenBank ID: NM_172810
  Entrez Gene: Gucy1b2 (a.k.a. B930025B03, GC-SB2)
  Cloning method: Restriction Enzyme; 5′ cloning site BamHI (not destroyed); 3′ cloning site EcoRV (not destroyed)
  Sequencing primers: 5′ M13-20; 3′ M13-Reverse
Terms and licenses: Academic/Nonprofit Terms; Industry Terms: Not Available to Industry
Depositor comments: Linearize the TV with PmeI for electroporation.
How to cite: Gucy1b2-IRES-nlsCre-IRES-taulacZ-FNF TV was a gift from Peter Mombaerts (Addgene plasmid # 105196 ; http://n2t.net/addgene:105196 ; RRID:Addgene_105196)
