[The description below was written by a language model from this plasmid's Addgene catalogue record.]
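Description:
Gucy1b2-IRES-nlsCre-IRES-taulacZ-FNF TV is a mouse gene-targeting vector built on a pBluescript-II-KS+ backbone of about 3 kb. It is maintained in bacteria as a high-copy plasmid under ampicillin selection. The backbone polylinker was altered so that PmeI and SgrAI sites replace the original SacI and SacII sites, and the depositor notes that the PmeI site is used to linearize the vector before electroporation, presumably into embryonic stem cells. The insert was cloned between BamHI and EcoRV, both of which remain intact.

The payload is mouse Gucy1b2 genomic sequence, which would serve as the homology for recombination at the endogenous locus, carrying a tricistronic knock-in cassette. As the name indicates, an internal ribosome entry site (IRES) drives translation of Cre recombinase bearing a nuclear localization signal, and a second IRES drives taulacZ, a fusion of the microtubule-associated protein tau with beta-galactosidase that labels axons as well as cell bodies. With this design, no exogenous promoter is needed: after correct targeting, Cre and the reporter would be cotranslated from the Gucy1b2 transcript and so expressed in the cells that normally express the gene. "FNF" most likely denotes an FRT-flanked neomycin resistance cassette, consistent with the listed G418 selection, which allows enrichment of integrants and later removal by Flp recombinase. The record does not give homology arm lengths, the exact insertion point within the gene, or the promoter driving the neomycin marker.

The stated purpose is to generate a Gucy1b2-IRES-nlsCre-IRES-taulacZ mouse strain, and the associated publication concerns an olfactory sensor for hydrogen sulfide.
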