>Addgene plasmid #105196 | Gucy1b2-IRES-nlsCre-IRES-taulacZ-FNF TV | depositor partial sequence | sequence record 199352 | insert: sequenced with M13-for primer
TGGCGGTGGCGGCCGCTCTAGAACTAGTGGATCCCATGCGAGCAGTGGGTATGAGGGTGACAGAAGCTCC
TGTGAGATAGCTTGTGGGCAGACAGATAGCTGGGCCTCACCCTGAAGACAGTTCAGGAGGTCTAGCATGG
GGTCTGTGACTCTGAATTGATGGTTAGCTTTACCACGATTCTAATAAGCTGCTGGGTTCAGGAGCCATCA
TAAAGACAGAGCAGTGGAATCCAGAATTACTAGGGGTGTGTTAGTCTGTCACAAGCATTTGGTTTTGTTA
GTCTGCAGAACCTACTTCACATAGTTGTTCTTAGGAATGCATCGAACAGGAGTCAGTCCCGTGACTCCAG
ACGTTTATATGACAGCCACTATTTGCCCAGGGCTCATTTGGAAATAAATGTGTAGTTATGCACACAACTG
TAATAGTGCATACAGTTCTACTTATGTTTAGTAGCTTACAGAAAAAGACCTTCTGTATGTAGTGTGTGTC
TTAGTTACTTTTCTGTGGTTGTGATTAAACACCGGGACTTACAAAAGAAGAGTTTCTTTTGGCTAATGGC
TCCATAGTGATGAGAATCCGGAATGGCAGAGTAGAGACGGGTGGCACTCAGAATGCATATGCATGCCAGC
TGGAGTAGGAAGCTGAAGGCTTAATTGTAATCCTCAAACACAAAGCAGAGGACCTGAACTAAAAATGGTG
TGAGTCTCTAAACTCTCAAAGAGCACATACCAGTCACATACTTTCTCCAGCAAGCAAGCCCTTGCCTACC
CAAACAGCACCAGCAACTGGAGGCCATGTATCCGAATACATGAGCTGACTGGAGACATGCTCAGTCAAAC
CACCACAGAGAGCATGAGATGAGCAGAACAAGAAAGGATCTATGTAGGCGTCTTCTCATA
