>Addgene plasmid #105196 | Gucy1b2-IRES-nlsCre-IRES-taulacZ-FNF TV | depositor partial sequence | sequence record 199689 | insert: sequenced with M31-rev primer
GCTGGGTACCGGGCCCCCCCTCGAGGTCGACGGTATCGATAAGCTTGATATCCACTGGCGTCCACTGAAA
GAGAAAATCAATTTTCTTCTGCAGAGTGTCATTGAATACCAACCACATTCTAGAGAAGGTCCCATGTCCA
TACAAAATGGACTCCATATTTTTGTGTGTCTAGTTTGGTTGGTTGGTTTTGTTTGTGTGTGTGTGTGTGT
GTGTGTGTGGTTT
