>Addgene plasmid #105196 | Gucy1b2-IRES-nlsCre-IRES-taulacZ-FNF TV | addgene partial sequence | sequence record 203193 | Addgene Partial NGS Result
CTATTAATTGTTGCCGGGAAGCTAGAGTAAGTAGTTCGCCAGTTAATAGTTTGCGCAACGTTGTTGCCAT
TGCTACAGGCATCGTGGTGTCACGCTCGTCGTTTGGTATGGCTTCATTCAGCTCCGGTTCCCAACGATCA
AGGCGAGTTACATGATCCCCCATGTTGTGCAAAAAAGCGGTTAGCTCCTTCGGTCCTCCGATCGTTGTCA
GAAGTAAGTTGGCCGCAGTGTTATCACTCATGGTTATGGCAGCACTGCATAATTCTCTTACTGTCATGCC
ATCCGTAAGATGCTTTTCTGTGACTGGTGAGTACTCAACCAAGTCATTCTGAGAATAGTGTATGCGGCGA
CCGAGTTGCTCTTGCCCGGCGTCAATACGGGATAATACCGCGCCACATAGCAGAACTTTAAAAGTGCTCA
TCATTGGAAAACGTTCTTCGGGGCGAAAACTCTCAAGGATCTTACCGCTGTTGAGATCCAGTTCGATGTA
ACCCACTCGTGCACCCAACTGATCTTCAGCATCTTTTACTTTCACCAGCGTTTCTGGGTGAGCAAAAGGC
CAGCAAAAGGCCAGGAACCGTAAAAAGGCCGCGTTGCTGGCGTTTTTCCATAGGCTCCGCCCCCCTGACG
AGCATCACAAAAATCGACGCTCAAGTCAGAGGTGGCGAAACCCGACAGGACTATAAAGATACCAGGCGTT
TCCCCCTGGAAGCTCCCTCGTGCGCTCTCCTGTTCCGACCCTGCCGCTTACCGGATACCTGTCCGCCTTT
CTCCCTTCGGGAAGCGTGGCGCTTTCTCATAGCTCACGCTGTAGGTATCTCAGTTCGGTGTAGGTCGTTC
GCTCCAAGCTGGGCTGTGTGCACGAACCCCCCGTTCAGCCCGACCGCTGCGCCTTATCCGGTAACTATCG
TCTTGAGTCCAACCCGGTAAGACACGACTTATCGCCACTGGCAGCAGCCACTGGTAACAGGATTAGCAGA
GCGAGGTATGTAGGCGGTGCTACAGAGTTCTTGAAGTGGTGGCCTAACTACGGCTACACTAGAAGAACAG
TATTTGGTATCTGCGCTCTGCTGAAGCCAGTTACCTTCGGAAAAAGAGTTGGTAGCTCTTGATCCGGCAA
ACAAACCACCGCTGGTAGCGGTGGTTTTTTTGTTTGCAAGCAGCAGATTACGCGCAGAAAAAAAGGATCT
CAAGAAGATCCTTTGATCTTTTCTACGGGGTCTGACGCTCAGTGGAACGAAAACTCACGTTAAGGGATTT
TGGTCATGAGATTATCAAAAAGGATCTTCACCTAGATCCTTTTAAATTAAAAATGAAGTTTTAAATCAAT
CTAAAGTATATATGAGTAAACTTGGTCTGACAGTTACCAATGCTTAATCAGTGAGGCACCTATCTCAGCG
ATCTGTCTATTTCGTTCATCCATAGTTGCCTGACTCCCCGTCGTGTAGATAACTACGATACGGGAGGGCT
TACCATCTGGCCCCAGTGCTGCAATGATACCGCGAGACCCACGCTCACCGGCTCCAGATTTATCAGCAAT
AAACCAGCCAGCCGGAAGGGCCGAGCGCAGAAGTGGTCCTGCAACTTTATCCGCCTCCATCCAGTCTATT
AATTGTTGCCGGGAAGCTAGAGTAAGTAGTTCGCCAGTTAATAGTTTGCGCAACGTTGTTGCCATTGCTA
CAGGCATCGTGGTGTCACGCTCGTCGTTTGGTATGGCTTCATTCAGCTCCGGTTCCCAACGATCAAGGCG
AGTTACATGATCCCCCATGTTGTGCAAAAAAGCGGTTAGCTCCTTCGGTCCTCCGATCGTTGTCAGAAGT
AAGTTGGCCGCAGTGTTATCACTCATGGTTATGGCAGCACTGCATAATTCTCTTACTGTCATGCCATCCG
TAAGATGCTTTTCTGTGACTGGTGAGTACTCAACCAAGTCATTCTGAGAATAGTGTATGCGGCGACCGAG
TTGCTCTTGCCCGGCGTCAATACGGGATAATACCGCGCCACATAGCAGAACTTTAAAAGTGCTCATCATT
GGAAAACGTTCTTCGGGGCGAAAACTCTCAAGGATCTTACCGCTGTTGAGATCCAGTTCGATGTAACCCA
CTCGTGCACCCAACTGATCTTCAGCATCTTTTACTTTCACCAGCGTTTCTGGGTGAGCAAAAACAGGAAG
GCAAAATGCCGCAAAAAAGGGAATAAGGGCGACACGGAAATGTTGAATACTCATACTCTTCCTTTTTCAA
TATTATTGAAGCATTTATCAGGGTTATTGTCTCATGAGCGGATACATATTTGAATGTATTTAGAAAAATA
AACAAATAGGGGTTCCGCGCACATTTCCCCGAAAAGTGCCACCTAAATTGTAAGCGTTAATATTTTGTTA
AAATTCGCGTTAAATTTTTGTTAAATCAGCTCATTTTTTAACCAATAGGCCGAAATCGGCAAAATCCCTT
ATAAATCAAAAGAATAGACCGAGATAGGGT
[37 nt withheld, positions 2481-2517]
AAAGAACGTGGACTCCAACGTCAAAGG
[49 nt withheld, positions 2545-2593]
T
[91 nt withheld, positions 2595-2685]
G
[124 nt withheld, positions 2687-2810]
CCCATTCGCCATTCAGGCTGCGCAACTGTTGGGAAGGGCGATCGGTGCGGGCCTCTTCGCTATTACGCCA
GCTGGCGAAAGGGGGATGTGCTGCAAGGCGATTAAGTTGGGTAACGCCAGGGTTTTCCCAGTCACGACGT
TGTAAAACGACGGCCAGTGAGCGCGCGTAATACGACTCACTATAGGGCGAATTGGAGCTGTTTAAACACC
GGTGGCGGTGGCGGCCGCTCTAGAACTAGTGGATCCCATGCGAGCAGTGGGTATGAGGGTGACAGAAGCT
CCTGTGAGATAGCTTGTGGGCAGACAGATAGCTGGGCCTCACCCTGAAGACAGTTCAGGAGGTCTAGCAT
GGGGTCTGTGACTCTGAATTGATGGTTAGCTTTACCACGATTCTAATAAGCTGCTGGGTTCAGGAGCCAT
CATAAAGACAGAGCAGTGGAATCCAGAATTACTAGGGGTGTGTTAGTCTGTCACAAGCATTTGGTTTTGT
TAGTCTGCAGAACCTACTTCACATAGTTGTTCTTAGGAATGCATCGAACAGGAGTCAGTCCCGTGACTCC
AGACGTTTATATGACAGCCACTATTTGCCCAGGGCTCATTTGGAAATAAATGTGTAGTTATGCACACAAC
TGTAATAGTGCATACAGTTCTACTTATGTTTAGTAGCTTACAGAAAAAGACCTTCTGTATGTAGTGTGTG
TCTTAGTTACTTTTCTGTGGTTGTGATTAAACACCGGGACTTACAAAAGAAGAGTTTCTTTTGGCTAATG
GCTCCATAGTGATGAGAATCCGGAATGGCAGAGTAGAGACGGGTGGCACTCAGAATGCATATGCATGCCA
GCTGGAGTAGGAAGCTGAAGGCTTAATTGTAATCCTCAAACACAAAGCAGAGGACCTGAACTAAAAATGG
TGTGAGTCTCTAAACTCTCAAAGAGCACATACCAGTCACATACTTTCTCCAGCAAGCAAGCCCTTGCCTA
CCCAAACAGCACCAGCAACTGGAGGCCATGTATCCGAATACATGAGCTGACTGGAGACATGCTCAGTCAA
ACCACCACAGAGAGCATGAGATGAGCAGAACAAGAAAGGATCTATGTAGGCGTCTTCTCATAGAGCATCA
GGCACTGGTGGTAGGCATGGGTGATGCCGCTACACACATAGCACCTGGGAAGCCTTGTAGCTGAGGAGAC
CCTGCTGTCACTGGACAGCAGAACTGGGCAGAGAATCTGCTCCGATCGCTCAAGGGCATATAGGTTCTGG
AAGTTGGAGCTGTGTTTCCTCCACTACACGGGCTCCCTTGCCCATGGAGAAGAAACAGGAGACAGACCTC
CAGTGACACCCTCTCTCCATATCCTGGAGATGCCATTGTGCCCTTTGTACCCTCACTTAGATTTCTCTTT
TCTTTGATGGAATTGAACCCTTACCTCTCTTCCACAGTCATCTTCATTTCTGAGACCCATGGCCCCATTT
TTTCTGGCCACACTCGGATTTGGCTAGCTTATTGCCTATCCTTCTTCCAGAGTCAGGTAATGTCACATAG
CTGAAGGGTGACCCAGGAAAATTAGATAAAGGTCCAGGGATTGAGCCAACAATATGCCTCTTGGCTGCCA
AATATTAGAATATGCAAAGCTTCTGATAGGGTCACACTGGAGTGCGGCAAAGTCTTGCAGATGAAGAAGA
CTGAAGAGTTTGTCTGTGTCCATGCTTTGTCCAAACCTTCTGGCCCACTCACAGTGTGGCAGTGATGGAG
CCAGATGTGATCTTCCCTGTTTTGTTATCTAGGGAGTAGGACAGATGTAGCAATGCGTGAGGGGAATAGG
ATGATTTTATTCTCAAGTGTTAGAATATCTGCTTGTAAACTCTTATCACACCTGGTAGACTCCCAGAGCC
CTGCCCTGATTAGCCAGGAATGGTTGAGATCCAACCGCTATTCCCCAAGACAGTAACATTTCTCTAGACT
CTGACCTACTTTCCTAGCAAAGGCCACAGTACCATCCCCCATGCCCTCTTAACTGGCAGTCTAGTGCACA
CAGTGATGTCTGCCTAGTGGTATATTGTCTACAGACACTGTTTTCATTTATGTGTGTCCAGTCTGTTTCC
AAGTGTGCTGCTTTTAGAACTGGGCTGTGTGGTTTGTCTAACCAAAGAGTATTTCTTTGTTAACATATAC
TTCTTACTTATTTTTCATAACAGAAAGTACAGATAAACCAAAGGAAGAAAATGAACTCCCCTGTGGTTTA
TCACCCAGAGAGACTAATGTTTTAAAAACTGAGTGCACAGCTTTGTGTGCACAAAGGTATACATGATTTC
TCTTACACAAACGGGAGTATCACACATACACATGAATGTGTGTTTGTGTGCATGTATTTTTATACTGCTT
TTTACTTTCCATTAGTCTTTGACATAAATTTTATTTTATTTTTATTTTGTTTTCACTTGTATTTTTATTT
GTTTTTGTATTCATATACATATCTCATATGTATATGTGCATAGGTAGTTTGCTTGCACATATGCGCATGC
AGCACATATGTACTGTGCTTGTGGAGGCAATAATGGAATGAAAAATCCCCTGGGACTGGAGTTATAGGCT
GCTGTGGACTGCCATTTAGGTTCTGGGAATTAAATCCTGCTCCTCTAGAAAAATAGCCAGTGCTCTTAAC
TGCTGAGCCACCTCTCCAGTCCTTGAAATATATTCTAAAAGAGTAAGGAAATTAAACAAACAAACAAACA
AAACCAGTGTCCTTCACATGGTAGCTTAGTTCCCTATCACTTGTACTGTTACATACCCAAGCTCACATTT
ATATAGTATTATATATCATTTAAATGGTATCAAATTACAGTTATCTTATATTTTTGCATATATACAGAAT
AACTTCAGTGACCTTGACATTCTGAAAATCCTAAGGTTTCCTCTAAATTCTTCAGGAACAATGAAGTTCA
TTGGATTTAGGTTTCATGTTTAGATTATCCCAGCTGTGTGGGGGTTAGTAATTCATAGACGATAAACCTG
ATAATGAATCCCAAGTGTTTTCAGTAGAAAACAAACAAACAAAAACCCCACACTGCGTTCTGCAATTCTG
CACTGCGATGCTGGCATAAAAGGGAACCGGAGCTCTTCTGACACACTCTCCCAGCATTCAGTGTGCACGG
CCCATTTCTGAGAAGTTTAATCACTTTTGAAATTAGAGTAAGTATCAGGTTTCCAAGAAACCTAGTAGCG
CAATAAACCCCATAGTTAAAAATGAAAGAAATAATGGTTATTAAAAATAATAAAATCAGCACAAAAACAA
AAAGGAAAAGAAAATGCACCAACTCTATTACTTAGATAGGTAACAGTTGCTGGCTGAACATGATTCAGTA
TTTGCGTTCATGTGTCCTAAGTGGTGGCAGAGCGGGGAGAGGCCGTGGCTATCAGGTGAACCTTTAGTGG
CACCTGTACTTAGCCACTCCATTTAGACCACATTCCGTAAGAATGCCATAATTGAAAACAAAAATGTACA
TGTGAGAGTTCTAGGGACCTCGATTCCATGTCACTTTAGACCCTCCCTAAACTCTGCACATAACTGGTCC
TCTGTCGCTGCCCCGAGGCAGGTTCTGCCACCCAGGAGATCACCTGCTTTGCTCCATCTTCACCTCTTCT
GTGTCTGAGGACACAAGACTGGAGACTGGCCCAGAAGCCCCGGATTTCTGAGTCACCTCCCATATTCATG
AAGTATTTTATCAAATAGGGCCTTTCACAGTCTGAAGCTGCCTAACGCTCTTCAGCTCTTAAAACGAAAC
TGATCCTGATGCGGATTTGTGGAGCAGCCTGAGGTGTGAACAGCCCCCATCCCACACCGTCGAAACCTAC
TGATGTGGGGAGAGCAGATTTGATTGATTGCTTTCTGGGATGCTAGATGCACTCAAGCCTCAGTCCAACA
CACATGGGACCAAATCTAAGATGCTGCAGGGTGGGCAGGCAGCAGAGCTGGGGACAGCCTCTGTCATCCC
GCCTCCTGTAGCCACAGCTCTCTAATCCCACTCTCTCCTCTCCCAAACCACATCCCAGAGGCATCCCAGT
CCCAGCCTGCTCTCTGGCCTCCCGCAGGTAGACACATTGGCTGTTGGAGTTTTTTTCTCCTCATGGGACC
CTGTGTTAATAGCTTGATATAAATCATCAATCCAATTACTAGTTTCTCCCATTTTACAGATTAGGAGCAC
AAGACTCAGGGAGTAAGTAACTTAGCAGTCAAGGACAAGCAGTGCCACATACCCAGTACATGGTACCAGA
TCTGAACCTCATCCCCCATGGCCTTGCTGTTTGGGGCACAGGGACAGTTGTAGACCAGCAAGGTCATGTG
AATTTGTTCAGCAGTACAGGCGTGTGACATGGTAGCTCAGCTCAGTAGAACAAATGGTAGAGAAGGGTGG
GGCTTGTGGAGGTACACTTAGCTGTAAAGACTTTATTATACAGAGCGGTCAGATTGTGTTCCTGGGGCCT
AGCTCCAGTGGCGTCCCCTTGCAGGGGAGCCAGCTGGAGTCCTTAGTCACTGACACTTCTGTCTTCTTTT
AGCTTCTGATGAAGTCACACTTGCTGGGAGTCCAGTGGCAGGGCGAGACGACACAGATGCAGTCAATAGC
CAGTCATCACCAGATGAGACCAAGACAAGTGCCTTTGCCAGTGACCCTGTGTTGTCTGCCTTCTGTGCTG
TGTTGTGAGGCGCGCCTTAATTA
