>Addgene plasmid #105196 | Gucy1b2-IRES-nlsCre-IRES-taulacZ-FNF TV | addgene partial sequence | sequence record 203194 | Addgene Partial NGS Result
CCCCCCCCCCTAACGTTACTGGCCGAAGCCGCTTGGAATAAGGCCGGTGTGCGTTTGTCTATATGTTATT
TTCCACCATATTGCCGTCTTTTGGCAATGTGAGGGCCCGGAAACCTGGCCCTGTCTTCTTGACGAGCATT
CCTAGGGGTCTTTCCCCTCTCGCCAAAGGAATGCAAGGTCTGTTGAATGTCGTGAAGGAAGCAGTTCCTC
TGGAAGCTTCTTGAAGACAAACAACGTCTGTAGCGACCCTTTGCAGGCAGCGGAACCCCCCACCTGGCGA
CAGGTGCCTCTGCGGCCAAAAGCCACGTGTATAAGATACACCTGCAAAGGCGGCACAACCCCAGTGCCAC
GTTGTGAGTTGGATAGTTGTGGAAAGAGTCAAATGGCTCTCCTAAGCGTATTCAACAAGGGGCTGAAGGA
TGCCCAGAAGGTACCCCATTGTATGGGATCTGATCTGGGGCCTCGGTGCACATGCTTTACATGTGTTTAG
TCGAGGTTAAAAAAACGTCTAGGCCCCCCGAACCACGGGGACGTGGTTTTCCTTTGAAAAACACGATGAT
AATATGGCCACAACCATGGCTGAGCCCCGCCAGGAGTTCGACGTGATGGAAGATCATGCTCAGGGGGACT
ACACCCTGCAAGACCAGGAGGGTGACATGGACCCCGGCCTGAAAGAGTCTCCCCTGCAGACCCCGGCCGA
TGATGGATCTGAGGAACCAGGCTCTGAAACCTCTGATGCTAAGAGCACTCCGACGGCGGAAGATGCGACA
GCACCCTTAGTGGATGAGGGAGCCCCCGGTGAGCAGGCGGCCGCTCAGGCCCCCGCGGAGATCCCAGAAG
GAACCGCAGCTGAAGAAGCAGGCATTGGCGACACGTCCAACCTGGAAGACCAAGCTGCCGGACACGTGAC
CCAAGCTCGCATGGTCAGTAAAGGCAAAGATGGGACTGGACCCGATGACAAAAAAACCAAGGGGGCGGAT
GGTAAGCCTGGAACGAAGATTGCCACACCCCGGGGAGCAGCCCCTCCAGGCCAGAAAGGCCAGGCCAACG
CCACCCGGATTCCAGCAAAAACCACTCCCACCCCGAAGACCTCGCCAGGTGAATCTGGGAAATCCGGGGA
CCGCAGCGGCTACAGCAGCCCCGGCTCCCCAGGCACTCCGGGCAGCCGCTCCCGCACACCCTCCCTGCCG
ACCCCGCCCACCCGGGAGCCCAAGAAGGTGGCGGTGGTCCGCACTCCCCCCAAGTCGCCGTCTGCAGCCA
AGAGCCGCCTGCAGGCCGCTCCCGGGCCCATGCCAGACCTGAAGAACGTCAAGTCCAAAATCGGCTCCAC
GGAAAACCTGAAGCACCAGCCAGGAGGTGGCAAGGTGCAGATAATT
[153 nt withheld, positions 1377-1529]
CATAAGCCAGGAGGTGGCCAAGTGGAAGTGAAATCTGAGAAGCTGGACTTCAAGGATAGAGTCCAGTCGA
AGATTGGGTCCCTGGACAACATCACACACGTCCCTGGCGGAGGGAATAAAAAGATCGAAACCCACAAGCT
GACCTTCCGCGAGAACGCCAAAGCCAAGACCGACCACGGGGCGGAGATCGTGTCCGGGGATCCCGTCGTT
TTACAACGTCGTGACTGGGAAAACCCTGGCGTTACCCAACTTAATCGCCTTGCAGCACATCCCCCTTTCG
CCAGCTGGCGTAATAGCGAAGAGGCCCGCACCGATCGCCCTTCCCAACAGTTGCGCAGCCTGAATGGCGA
ATGGCGCTTTGCCTGGTTTCCGGCACCAGAAGCGGTGCCGGAAAGCTGGCTGGAGTGCGATCTTCCTGAG
GCCGATACTGTCGTCGTCCCCTCAAACTGGCAGATGCACGGTTACGATGCGCCCATCTACACCAACGTGA
CCTATCCCATTACGGTCAATCCGCCGTTTGTTCCCACGGAGAATCCGACGGGTTGTTACTCGCTCACATT
TAATGTTGATGAAAGCTGGCTACAGGAAGGCCAGACGCGAATTATTTTTGATGGCGTTAACTCGGCGTTT
CATCTGTGGTGCAACGGGCGCTGGGTCGGTTACGGCCAGGACAGTCGTTTGCCGTCTGAATTTGACCTGA
GCGCATTTTTACGCGCCGGAGAAAACCGCCTCGCGGTGATGGTGCTGCGCTGGAGTGACGGCAGTTATCT
GGAAGATCAGGATATGTGGCGGATGAGCGGCATTTTCCGTGACGTCTCGTTGCTGCATAAACCGACTACA
CAAATCAGCGATTTCCATGTTGCCACTCGCTTTAATGATGATTTCAGCCGCGCTGTACTGGAGGCTGAAG
TTCAGATGTGCGGCGAGTTGCGTGACTACCTACGGGTAACAGTTTCTTTATGGCAGGGTGAAACGCAGGT
CGCCAGCGGCACCGCGCCTTTCGGCGGTGAAATTATCGATGAGCGTGGTGGTTATGCCGATCGCGTCACA
CTACGTCTGAACGTCGAAAACCCGAAACTGTGGAGCGCCGAAATCCCGAATCTCTATCGTGCGGTGGTTG
AACTGCACACCGCCGACGGCACGCTGATTGAAGCAGAAGCCTGCGATGTCGGTTTCCGCGAGGTGCGGAT
TGAAAATGGTCTGCTGCTGCTGAACGGCAAGCCGTTGCTGATTCGAGGCGTTAACCGTCACGAGCATCAT
CCTCTGCATGGTCAGGTCATGGATGAGCAGACGATGGTGCAGGATATCCTGCTGATGAAGCAGAACAACT
TTAACGCCGTGCGCTGTTCGCATTATCCGAACCATCCGCTGTGGTACACGCTGTGCGACCGCTACGGCCT
GTATGTGGTGGATGAAGCCAATATTGAAACCCACGGCATGGTGCCAATGAATCGTCTGACCGATGATCCG
CGCTGGCTACCGGCGATGAGCGAACGCGTAACGCGAATGGTGCAGCGCGATCGTAATCACCCGAGTGTGA
TCATCTGGTCGCTGGGGAATGAATCAGGCCACGGCGCTAATCACGACGCGCTGTATCGCTGGATCAAATC
TGTCGATCCTTCCCGCCCGGTGCAGTATGAAGGCGGCGGAGCCGACACCACGGCCACCGATATTATTTGC
CCGATGTACGCGCGCGTGGATGAAGACCAGCCCTTCCCGGCTGTGCCGAAATGGTCCATCAAAAAATGGC
TTTCGCTACCTGGAGAGACGCGCCCGCTGATCCTTTGCGAATACGCCCACGCGATGGGTAACAGTCTTGG
CGGTTTCGCTAAATACTGGCAGGCGTTTCGTCAGTATCCCCGTTTACAGGGCGGCTTCGTCTGGGACTGG
GTGGATCAGTCGCTGATTAAATATGATGAAAACGGCAACCCGTGGTCGGCTTACGGCGGTGATTTTGGCG
ATACGCCGAACGATCGCCAGTTCTGTATGAACGGTCTGGTCTTTGCCGACCGCACGCCGCATCCAGCGCT
GACGGAAGCAAAACACCAGCAGCAGTTTTTCCAGTTCCGTTTATCCGGGCAAACCATCGAAGTGACCAGC
GAATACCTGTTCCGTCATAGCGATAACGAGCTCCTGCACTGGATGGTGGCGCTGGATGGTAAGCCGCTGG
CAAGCGGTGAAGTGCCTCTGGATGTCGCTCCACAAGGTAAACAGTTGATTGAACTGCCTGAACTACCGCA
GCCGGAGAGCGCCGGGCAACTCTGGCTCACAGTACGCGTAGTGCAACCGAACGCGACCGCATGGTCAGAA
GCCGGGCACATCAGCGCCTGGCAGCAGTGGCGTCTGGCGGAAAACCTCAGTGTGACGCTCCCCGCCGCGT
CCCACGCCATCCCGCATCTGACCACCAGCGAAATGGATTTTTGCATCGAGCTGGGTAATAAGCGTTGGCA
ATTTAACCGCCAGTCAGGCTTTCTTTCACAGATGTGGATTGGCGATAAAAAACAACTGCTGACGCCGCTG
CGCGATCAGTTCACCCGTGCACCGCTGGATAACGACATTGGCGTAAGTGAAGCGACCCGCATTGACCCTA
ACGCCTGGGTCGAACGCTGGAAGGCGGCGGGCCATTACCAGGCCGAAGCAGCGTTGTTGCAGTGCACGGC
AGATACACTTGCTGATGCGGTGCTGATTACGACCGCTCACGCGTGGCAGCATCAGGGGAAAACCTTATTT
ATCAGCCGGAAAACCTACCGGATTGATGGTAGTGGTCAAATGGCGATTACCGTTGATGTTGAAGTGGCGA
GCGATACACCGCATCCGGCGCGGATTGGCCTGAACTGCCAGCTGGCGCAGGTAGCAGAGCGGGTAAACTG
GCTCGGATTAGGGCCGCAAGAAAACTATCCCGACCGCCTTACTGCCGCCTGTTTTGACCGCTGGGATCTG
CCATTGTCAGACATGTATACCCCGTACGTCTTCCCGAGCGAAAACGGTCTGCGCTGCGGGACGCGCGAAT
TGAATTATGGCCCACACCAGTGGCGCGGCGACTTCCAGTTCAACATCAGCCGCTACAGTCAACAGCAACT
GATGGAAACCAGCCATCGCCATCTGCTGCACGCGGAAGAAGGCACATGGCTGAATATCGACGGTTTCCAT
ATGGGGATTGGTGGCGACGACTCCTGGAGCCCGTCAGTATCGGCGGAATTCCAGCTGAGCGCCGGTCGCT
ACCATTACCAGTTGGTCTGGTGTCAAAAATAATAATAACCGGGCAGGGGGGATCCACTAGGGGGATCTTG
AAGTTCCTATTCCGAAGTTCCTATTCTCTAGAAAGTATAGGAACTTCAGAGCGCTTTTGAAGCTAGCGAA
TTCTACCGGGTAGGGGAGGCGCTTTTCCCAAGGCAGTCTGGAGCATGCGCTTTAGCAGCCCCGCTGGGCA
CTTGGCGCTACACAAGTGGCCTCTGGCCTCGCACACATTCCACATCCACCGGTAGGCGCCAACCGGCTCC
GTTCTTTGGTGGCCCCTTCGCGCCACCTTCTACTCCTCCCCTAGTCAGGAAGTTCCCCCCCGCCCCGCAG
CTCGCGTCGTGCAGGACGTGACAAATGGAAGTAGCACGTCTCACTAGTCTCGTGCAGATGGACAGCACCG
CTGAGCAATGGAAGCGGGTAGGCCTTTGGGGCAGCGGCCAATAGCAGCTTTGCTCCTTCGCTTTCTGGGC
TCAGAGGCTGGGAAGGGGTGGGTCCGGGGGCGGGCTCAGGGGCGGGCTCAGGGGCGGGGCGGGCGCCCGA
AGGTCCTCCGGAGGCCCGGCATTCTGCACGCTTCAAAAGCGCACGTCTGCCGCGCTGTTCTCCTCTTCCT
CATCTCCGGGCCTTTCGACCTGCAGCCAATATGGGATCGGCCATTGAACAAGATGGATTGCACGCAGGTT
CTCCGGCCGCTTGGGTGGAGAGGCTATTCGGCTATGACTGGGCACAACAGACAATCGGCTGCTCTGATGC
CGCCGTGTTCCGGCTGTCAGCGCAGGGGCGCCCGGTTCTTTTTGTCAAGACCGACCTGTCCGGTGCCCTG
AATGAACTGCAGGACGAGGCAGCGCGGCTATCGTGGCTGGCCACGACGGGCGTTCCTTGCGCAGCTGTGC
TCGACGTTGTCACTGAAGCGGGAAGGGACTGGCTGCTATTGGGCGAAGTGCCGGGGCAGGATCTCCTGTC
ATCTCACCTTGCTCCTGCCGAGAAAGTATCCATCATGGCTGATGCAATGCGGCGGCTGCATACGCTTGAT
CCGGCTACCTGCCCATTCGACCACCAAGCGAAACATCGCATCGAGCGAGCACGTACTCGGATGGAAGCCG
GTCTTGTCGATCAGGATGATCTGGACGAAGAGCATCAGGGGCTCGCGCCAGCCGAACTGTTCGCCAGGCT
CAAGGCGCGCATGCCCGACGGCGATGATCTCGTCGTGACCCATGGCGATGCCTGCTTGCCGAATATCATG
GTGGAAAATGGCCGCTTTTCTGGATTCATCGACTGTGGCCGGCTGGGTGTGGCGGACCGCTATCAGGACA
TAGCGTTGGCTACCCGTGATATTGCTGAAGAGCTTGGCGGCGAATGGGCTGACCGCTTCCTCGTGCTTTA
CGGTATCGCCGCTCCCGATTCGCAGCGCATCGCCTTCTATCGCCTTCTTGACGAGTTCTTCTGAGGGGAT
CCGCTGTAAGTCTGCAGAAATTGATGATCTATTAAACAATAAAGATGTCCACTAAAATGGAAGTTTTTCC
TGTCATACTTTGTTAAGAAGGGTGAGAACAGAGTACCTACATTTTGAATGGAAGGATTGGAGCTACGGGG
GTGGGGGTGGGGTGGGATTAGATAAATGCCTGCTCTTTACTGAAGGCTCTTTACTATTGCTTTATGATAA
TGTTTCATAGTTGGATATCATAATTTAAACAAGCAAAACCAAATTAAGGGCCAGCTCATTCCTCCCACTC
ATGATCTATAGATCTATAGATCTCTCGTGGGATCATTGTTTTTCTCTTGATTCCCACTTTGTGGTTCTAA
GTACTGTGGTTTCCAAATGTGTCAGTTTCATAGCCTGAAGAACGAGATCAGCAGCCTCTGTTCCACATAC
ACTTCATTCTCAGTATTGTTTTGCCAAGTTCTAATTCCATCAGAAGCTTCCATGGGGATCCGGGGGATCT
TGAAGTTCCTATTCCGAAGTTCCTATTCTCTAGAAAGTATAGGAACTTCAGAGCGCTTTTGAAGCTGGGT
ACATTAATTAAGGTACCGGCGCGCCTCAAGGGAGAAAATGAAGCCCTGGGATCCATTTCCTATATTCATG
GCAGGAAAGAACATTGACTTGTAAAAAAATGCAGAAGTTCAAAATGTGGTCCTTTCCATATCTTCCTCAG
GACCCCTTTGAGAATAAATAATTAGGAATGAAACACAAGCCTGGAGGTTTGGAAAATGCTTTGCAGTGAT
GGTTCATGGCCAATCTTCAGCTGACTTGGGCTGTGTTTGTTCTAGATGTCGGCTTTGCCGGTGGGTCTGT
TTCTGTTTGCTTGCTCTCAGCTCCACCACTTCCCAACCCTTGCCTCTGGAGAGGTGCCCTGGGTCCACTT
TCACAGGACACCCTGACTTTGGGCTCCAGTGTGCCGTTTAACTGGTAGTGGGAGGAGAGAGAAGGAGGGG
TTAGAGACCCAGACCCTGTGGTTTATGGTACCCCTATGACAGCTGTGCTGTGGAAGGCACTGGGCCAGCA
GCGTGAAATGTAGCCATTTTCCCTTCCCAGTCCTGGGAATTCTGGAAAGCAACAGAACGAAAGCCACATT
TCCCAGGAGATCTTTTTCTGAAAAGTAAAATGAAAAGAAAAACAAACAAACAAACAAAACAAAACAAACT
GAAAACAGCCAAAGGGCAGATTTGGGAAAGAATAGAGCCAAGGCCAAGTCCTGCCCAACACCCAGGTCCT
GGACGTGGCGGGGGACATGTGCAGTTGTGCTCAGGTCTTGACTTTGTGTGTCTCCCCCTATCACTTCCCA
CTTCATGTTCTGAGGCAAGATCTCTCACTGAATCTGGAGTTTGCTGGTTTGGCTACACTGGTCAGGTACC
CCTTCCAGCATCCACCTGTCTCAGCTCCCAAACTGGAGTTACAGGCGTCCTGATTTCACATGGTCCCTAT
ACCCACAACAAGAATTTTACCCACACTAAGTCTCTCCCCCAGTCCAACTTAACAGGCTTTGTGAGAATTC
CATGAAGTTAAGATGACAACAGTGCTCATGGTAGCAGTGGTTGGTAACACTATGTATGCATCAACTGCGC
ACCAGGCACTGGCCCTGCATGCAGATGTTGCTTGCACCCTAATTACTAGAGATAACCCTGTTTGACAGCC
CATCTAGATTCATCTTGATGGACCAGGAAATGGGAGCACGGCAGAGTTAACAGTCTGAGTCCGTACTGCT
GGGAAACAGCCTGACTCTTGGTTACACCAGAGAGAGAGAGAGAGAGAGGGAGAGAGAGGGAGAGAGAAGG
AGAGAGAGAGAAAGAGAGAGAGGGCAGTTTGGAGGAGTGGACCCAGGAGACATACAGAGTCACGTTGGAA
TCCCCACTCTATGTTGGAAGTGCCATCAAGTCAACAATGTTAGGGATAATCAGATAACCTGCCTTTTGGG
GCATTTAAAAACTGATCCTAAGCCGGGCGTGGTGGCGCATGCCTTTAATCCTAGCACTTGGGAGGCAGAG
GCAGGCAGATTTCTGAGTTCGAGGCCAGCCTGGTCTACAGAGTGAGTTCCAGGACAGCCAGGGCTACACA
GAGAAACCCTGTCTCGAAAAACAAAACAAAACAAAACAAACAAACAAACAAACAAACAAAAAACTGATCC
TAAGTGTGGCATCTCCCTGTTTAAGTGAGGGGAAGGAAAGACAGCAGAATTCATAGCTCATTGCTGTCTC
CATCTACTTTCCTTTGAAACTCTCTAGCCATGTCTTGAGTGAAAGCCCTAGCTAGAACGACCACTCTGAG
GACGTGGCATTACCTGGGAGACCAAGACCAAATTGGTCATTTGGTGGGAAGCCTTTTCAGTTAAGTTTGG
AAGGAGAAACACCAGAGCCCGGGATCTTGGATTATTTTGTTGCAAGCTTGTTTGGCTGGGGTCACAGTAC
AATATGCTACTTCATTGAACATTATATTTAGAACTGTCAGAATTGTGCGACAGGTACCATAGTCCAGGCC
AAAAACAAGGACAATTTTTGTTCCACATTTATTTTGATTTAAATAATCATTTCCAGCTGTAAAAGAAAGA
CAATCCTGTGATAGGTACCACCCTGCAGCTGACATTTATTCTATTAAACACTGCTACAGACAATCTCCTG
GTATTCGGAAGTGTTTGTTACTTTTCTATTGCTATGTTACTTATGCTACTTCTGTTACTTCTATGAGGCA
ACTCATAGAAGGAAGGTTTTATTTGTGCTTACAGTTCCAGAGAGCTCAGAGTCCATCACAGTGGGGAAGG
TTGACCATTCTCATCCAAACCACCACACTTGGGAAGTTTGGCGAGCTGCTAAAGTGCTTGCTCACAGGGC
CTCTAAAACCTCAAAATGCACCTTCACTTGTTCTGGAATCTTCTGTGAATTGAGGCCCTTGGACCCAAGT
TAGATGTATTAACTCCTACTGGATCGATTAGCTCATAGAACATCTATGCCCTGGCACACACCATCTGGTG
GTCTGTCTCATGGCCAGCAGCAGACCTGGGCTGCCACTCAAATACGAGGCTTGCTCATGAGCAGTGAACA
CTTGGCTTGGTGGTGACTGTCGGTAGAGCCCTTTTCAGAGTAGAGCATTCCAGGGAACTGCCCTCTACAA
CTACAGCTTTGCAGGCTCAGTTTACCCCATAACCCTGCCTTGCTCCTGCCCCTCCCCCTCCCTTGCCTCT
GCCCCACCTAGCTTCTTCCATTTCAGGGCACCTGGCCCAGGCACGGTCTATCCAGATGGTGGCAGATGGC
TGGTCCTCAGACCAATGACTGGCAGACTCATTGGCGTCTAGCCATGGAGGGAGGCGACAGTTTCTAAATA
AGTTGAGAAGAGGCCACTGCTTTCTTTACCTTGGGAGCACAGACCTCAAGCCCAAGCTTGTAAAAGCCAG
GACCCCAAGGTCCTGAATACCATGGCAATCCTGGATGCTGGAGGCAATGCTTCTGGGCGCTGAGGAGGAG
GGGTGTCTACAGCTTTCTCTTTCAGTGGCTCTCTTCTTCCTTAGCTGATGCTTCCCGACACTTCCCTCAG
TCTTGGTATCTTAGCCCTCTCCTAGGCTAAGACTTTTTCATTCATCACAGATGCCTGGCTTCCCCGCCCC
CCCACCCCCCAATCCCTTCTTAGTCTTTCTTTCACTTTCAAGTTTTCATTGGCTCACAGTTGTGTGAGAA
AGAAAGAGTGAGTGATTCACTGGGTTGCCTGGCTGAGGGGTGAGATCACTGCTGCCCCTGCAGAGAGTGG
GTGCTGTGTGCTAGCCTGGAGACTGAAGAAAGCAAGCGGAGGACCGCTCTCCCCAGAAGACCATCTGGCT
GAGACAGCCGAATGCTAATCTGTAGCTTTCATTTCCTTTATTCCTCTTGGTTTGTTCTCTTCATCTGCAG
CTGTACATTCAGACCCAGCCCCTGTGAAGGCAAGCGCTCATTTGGGGAGCATGTTTATTTGCCCCCCCAC
CCCCCATGCTTCTTCTAGGTGTCGGGAAGCCATTGTTATCAATGGTGGGTTCTATGTGGCTTTAATGTCA
GTGCTGCACTTTCAGATGGAAATCAGGCAATTATGTGCCACATAGAGAAACCTGACAGATGCAGAGGTTT
TACACAGCTGGCCCTGTCTGTGGGACAAAGGCACCTGGTGCTCCCCCGAGGGATCATTACATAAGTAGAA
TATGTTTTGAGAGCACAGAAAAACTCAAGAATAATTAACTGTGGGGTGAGCATTCATAGACTCTGGGGCT
GTGTTAACTTCAAAATGTGATAATGATATGTCAACCAACTGGCTGAATCATTCTTTAAAGGTGGCTTGAG
AGACTCTGTCTCCCAAAGAGAAACTGCTCTGAGTTTCTGCATGGTGCAGTCCGAAAATTTTCAGAGGATT
CTGAATTCTTTCCCCTCAGGGGTTCAACTTGATGTGAGGTGAGGAGGAAATGACAGCAGTTCCATGTCTG
CATTCAGTGGGGTCTAATGATGGCACTCTCTTAGATCTTAGTGGCCTATCTAAGCCATCAGCATCTACCC
AGGAACTTGGGTTCACATATATAGCAGGACCATTGTGGTACCCAGCTGAAGTCCTTTGAGCATTACACAG
GTATGGTTTTTAGCCACACTGCGCAGACAGGAAACTGAGGTACAGACCTAGGACTTGGCCTTCAGACCCA
CCCTACCCCAACTCTGATCTTAGCTCTCAGCCATTGGCTAGAGCCGTCTCTGTGTTGGAAGCAGAGACTG
TACTCCTGACACAGCAGCTCCAGTCAGATATGTGCTGTCAAGAACAGAACAGGAGAGACCTAAAGAAAAG
TTACAGTGTGATTTTTCACTGGAGACGTCCAGCTATTAAAAGAGACTGAAACATGAAGTCCCAGCTTTAA
GTGTTCCAGCATACATTTATAGTTTACCACAGGCTACGGTGTCCCCAGGTCTAGTCAGGGCTCCTGTTGG
CTGTGGAGCAAATACTTAGAGGTTTTTTGACCCTTTGACTCCAGCAGACCCTGGAGTCTCCCCCAGATCC
CTGAGCTGTGGTTTTAGATTATGCACAGCTGTGGCAGTTTAGAACAGAAAAATATAGGGGATTCTGTAAC
TCTCAGAAAAAATGATTCTAAAAATACAATATTTGTATTTATCCTTTGAGAATTTCATACATGTATAAAA
TATGTCTTGGTCATATTCACCCCCCACTCTATCCCAAAAGTAATTTTTAAACTCAGCATATGATAAACAA
ATTAAGCAGGTTTACGCAGGGCTCTTACTCCCTTTGCAAAGCTACAAATGCCAATTTTGAAAGACTGTGA
AGCCCTGTTTTAGAGACATTGTATAAATCTACCAAAACTGGACACATTAGGAACAAAACAGATTTGCAAG
TGGTAAATAAACAGTATGCAGTCATAATCTCCCCGTCCTCATGTGTTTTCCTCTGTGCTAAGTAGAGAGA
CAGTGGAGGCCATTCAGAGCCTCACCATTGTCAGTGTCATTAGTGATGGGAAGCTGGACACTGCACGTGT
ACCTTTCCCATCTCGACTGAATGTGCCCATCTCAAGGCATTATTGTACGATGCCAGCATCACCTGTTTTA
AAATATTCTTAGTGTCTTACTAGGCCTCAGGGATGATGCCCCTATATACTATAACTTGTTGGGCTCTCAT
TTGGGCAGGTATGTTGGTAAGACTTTATGGGTGTGGCTTCTTATGTTACTAGGAAACACAGTCTCACAGA
AAACTCCCTGTTCCTCTGGCTCTTACAGTCTTTCCACCCCAGCTTCTGCAGTGTTCCCTGAGCTGTAGGT
GGGGAGTGTTTTATAGATGCATCCTTTGCGATTTGGCTCCAGAATTCTGATTTATGGGGTTTTTTAGTGG
GCTCCATCTGTTGCAAAGAGAAATGTCCCTGATAAGGAGTATAGCAACACTAACTTACCTGTAAGTATAC
ATATGTCTATAGATTGTTGTTTTGAATCATGCTGGTTTAGTAAATTAGTGGTTGTAGAGTTTCCTCCAAG
AACCAAGATTTCGCTAGCACTGAGTAGTTAGCTAGGTTACCACTACCAGGCATGGCTTCCCTCCTGTTGA
GTGGGTCTTAAATCCAACTTAGAGAGTTGTTGGTTACAACCAAGGTGTGTGTGCCACTACTGTATCCTTA
GGGCTATTATTGTGGCATTCTAGCTGGTTTTTTTGTGTTCCTTCCACCTTCTTCTGATTTACCTCCCAGC
CTAGCTCCAGGTGGAGAATGACTCATTAGAGCACCCAACACCCTCCTCTGGCCTATGGCCCCACACACAT
GTACATCGACCACACATCCACATGTGTAACATCCCCTTCCACACACCCAACACACAAAGTCTAACCATCT
AGAAGTACAAGGTTAGAGAACTCATGGTGAGAGACCCCTAGCCAGTTTCTAGCTACTTTTGTAGTGGGGC
CAACATGAAATACTCAGAAACAAAGGGGGAGAGCCTCCAGAGGACTCTAGCCCAGCCAACATGGTTATAA
CCACACATAAATTCTACCTGGGAACTCCCAGCTAAGCCTAATCAGCCTACAGAGCGAGAAGAGAATTATG
CACTGTGGTTCTAGCCACTGAATTTAAGGTAGCAAATGATATAATTTAGACAACTTGAAGACATTTTTCT
GACACATCAGGATTTAGCTCCTCATTAATGAACTCTGTAGACTGCAGTCTTGCATAATAACTTCAAGCAG
TTTATATGAATAAACTTTTGCCACTACATACTGTGATGGGTCAATAGATCCCTGGAACTGGGATCACTAT
GAGAGGAAAAATACATTATGACTTGGAATTATTTTTTTCCTCTGTTCAAGCCATCCACTTCCTTGTATGT
TATGTGTTTATTTTATTAGGGTTACTATTAGGGTTATTATGAAGGTTGGTGACTTAGGTCAGCAGGTAAA
GGCCCTGGGTGTCAAGTCTGATAACCTGAGTTTGATTTCCAGGGCCAACATAGTAGAAGGGGGGAACCAG
TTTCCAAAAGTCCTCTGTGTCCACACACGAGCGCGCGCACGCAAACACACACTGAAACTGAAAATCAAAC
TAAAACATAAAACCAGGAAGAAAAATATCCCCAACCTTCAAAAAAAAAAAAAAAAAAAAAAAAAC
