>Addgene plasmid #105196 | Gucy1b2-IRES-nlsCre-IRES-taulacZ-FNF TV | addgene partial sequence | sequence record 205970 | Addgene Partial NGS Result
CCCTCTCCCTCCCCCCCCCCTAACGTTACTGGCCGAAGCCGCTTGGAATAAGGCCGGTGTGCGTTTGTCT
ATATGTTATTTTCCACCATATTGCCGTCTTTTGGCAATGTGAGGGCCCGGAAACCTGGCCCTGTCTTCTT
GACGAGCATTCCTAGGGGTCTTTCCCCTCTCGCCAAAGGAATGCAAGGTCTGTTGAATGTCGTGAAGGAA
GCAGTTCCTCTGGAAGCTTCTTGAAGACAAACAACGTCTGTAGCGACCCTTTGCAGGCAGCGGAACCCCC
CACCTGGCGACAGGTGCCTCTGCGGCCAAAAGCCACGTGTATAAGATACACCTGCAAAGGCGGCACAACC
CCAGTGCCACGTTGTGAGTTGGATAGTTGTGGAAAGAGTCAAATGGCTCTCCTAAGCGTATTCAACAAGG
GGCTGAAGGATGCCCAGAAGGTACCCCATTGTATGGGATCTGATCTGGGGCCTCGGTGCACATGCTTTAC
ATGTGTTTAGTCGAGGTTAAAAAAACGTCTAGGCCCCCCGAACCACGGGGACGTGGTTTTCCTTTGAAAA
ACACGATGATAATATGGCCACAACCATGGCACCCAAGAAGAAGAGGAAGGTGTCCAATTTACTGACCGTA
CACCAAAATTTGCCTGCATTACCGGTCGATGCAACGAGTGATGAGGTTCGCAAGAACCTGATGGACATGT
TCAGGGATCGCCAGGCGTTTTCTGAGCATACCTGGAAAATGCTTCTGTCCGTTTGCCGGTCGTGGGCGGC
ATGGTGCAAGTTGAATAACCGGAAATGGTTTCCCGCAGAACCTGAAGATGTTCGCGATTATCTTCTATAT
CTTCAGGCGCGCGGTCTGGCAGTAAAAACTATCCAGCAACATTTGGGCCAGCTAAACATGCTTCATCGTC
GGTCCGGGCTGCCACGACCAAGTGACAGCAATGCTGTTTCACTGGTTATGCGGCGGATCCGAAAAGAAAA
CGTTGATGCCGGTGAACGTGCAAAACAGGCTCTAGCGTTCGAACGCACTGATTTCGACCAGGTTCGTTCA
CTCATGGAAAATAGCGATCGCTGCCAGGATATACGTAATCTGGCATTTCTGGGGATTGCTTATAACACCC
TGTTACGTATAGCCGAAATTGCCAGGATCAGGGTTAAAGATATCTCACGTACTGACGGTGGGAGAATGTT
AATCCATATTGGCAGAACGAAAACGCTGGTTAGCACCGCAGGTGTAGAGAAGGCACTTAGCCTGGGGGTA
ACTAAACTGGTCGAGCGATGGATTTCCGTCTCTGGTGTAGCTGATGATCCGAATAACTACCTGTTTTGCC
GGGTCAGAAAAAATGGTGTTGCCGCGCCATCTGCCACCAGCCAGCTATCAACTCGCGCCCTGGAAGGGAT
TTTTGAAGCAACTCATCGATTGATTTACGGCGCTAAGGATGACTCTGGTCAGAGATACCTGGCCTGGTCT
GGACACAGTGCCCGTGTCGGAGCCGCGCGAGATATGGCCCGCGCTGGAGTTTCAATACCGGAGATCATGC
AAGCTGGTGGCTGGACCAATGTAAATATTGTCATGAACTATATCCGTAACCTGGATAGTGAAACAGGGGC
AATGGTGCGCCTGCTGGAAGATGGCGATTAGCCATTAACGCGTGGTACCCTAAGAATTCCGC
